>Addgene plasmid #69443 | FpG5 | depositor full sequence | sequence record 122529 | FpG5 sequence 11647 bps
GTCGACGGATCGGGAGATCTCCCGATCCCCTATGGTGCACTCTCAGTACAATCTGCTCTGATGCCGCATA
GTTAAGCCAGTATCTGCTCCCTGCTTGTGTGTTGGAGGTCGCTGAGTAGTGCGCGAGCAAAATTTAAGCT
ACAACAAGGCAAGGCTTGACCGACAATTGCATGAAGAATCTGCTTAGGGTTAGGCGTTTTGCGCTGCTTC
GCGATGTACGGGCCAGATATACGCGTTGACATTGATTATTGACTAGTTATTAATAGTAATCAATTACGGG
GTCATTAGTTCATAGCCCATATATGGAGTTCCGCGTTACATAACTTACGGTAAATGGCCCGCCTGGCTGA
CCGCCCAACGACCCCCGCCCATTGACGTCAATAATGACGTATGTTCCCATAGTAACGCCAATAGGGACTT
TCCATTGACGTCAATGGGTGGAGTATTTACGGTAAACTGCCCACTTGGCAGTACATCAAGTGTATCATAT
GCCAAGTACGCCCCCTATTGACGTCAATGACGGTAAATGGCCCGCCTGGCATTATGCCCAGTACATGACC
TTATGGGACTTTCCTACTTGGCAGTACATCTACGTATTAGTCATCGCTATTACCATGGTGATGCGGTTTT
GGCAGTACATCAATGGGCGTGGATAGCGGTTTGACTCACGGGGATTTCCAAGTCTCCACCCCATTGACGT
CAATGGGAGTTTGTTTTGGCACCAAAATCAACGGGACTTTCCAAAATGTCGTAACAACTCCGCCCCATTG
ACGCAAATGGGCGGTAGGCGTGTACGGTGGGAGGTCTATATAAGCAGCGCGTTTTGCCTGTACTGGGTCT
CTCTGGTTAGACCAGATCTGAGCCTGGGAGCTCTCTGGCTAACTAGGGAACCCACTGCTTAAGCCTCAAT
AAAGCTTGCCTTGAGTGCTTCAAGTAGTGTGTGCCCGTCTGTTGTGTGACTCTGGTAACTAGAGATCCCT
CAGACCCTTTTAGTCAGTGTGGAAAATCTCTAGCAGTGGCGCCCGAACAGGGACTTGAAAGCGAAAGGGA
AACCAGAGGAGCTCTCTCGACGCAGGACTCGGCTTGCTGAAGCGCGCACGGCAAGAGGCGAGGGGCGGCG
ACTGGTGAGTACGCCAAAAATTTTGACTAGCGGAGGCTAGAAGGAGAGAGATGGGTGCGAGAGCGTCAGT
ATTAAGCGGGGGAGAATTAGATCGCGATGGGAAAAAATTCGGTTAAGGCCAGGGGGAAAGAAAAAATATA
AATTAAAACATATAGTATGGGCAAGCAGGGAGCTAGAACGATTCGCAGTTAATCCTGGCCTGTTAGAAAC
ATCAGAAGGCTGTAGACAAATACTGGGACAGCTACAACCATCCCTTCAGACAGGATCAGAAGAACTTAGA
TCATTATATAATACAGTAGCAACCCTCTATTGTGTGCATCAAAGGATAGAGATAAAAGACACCAAGGAAG
CTTTAGACAAGATAGAGGAAGAGCAAAACAAAAGTAAGACCACCGCACAGCAAGCGGCCGCTGATCTTCA
GACCTGGAGGAGGAGATATGAGGGACAATTGGAGAAGTGAATTATATAAATATAAAGTAGTAAAAATTGA
ACCATTAGGAGTAGCACCCACCAAGGCAAAGAGAAGAGTGGTGCAGAGAGAAAAAAGAGCAGTGGGAATA
GGAGCTTTGTTCCTTGGGTTCTTGGGAGCAGCAGGAAGCACTATGGGCGCAGCGTCAATGACGCTGACGG
TACAGGCCAGACAATTATTGTCTGGTATAGTGCAGCAGCAGAACAATTTGCTGAGGGCTATTGAGGCGCA
ACAGCATCTGTTGCAACTCACAGTCTGGGGCATCAAGCAGCTCCAGGCAAGAATCCTGGCTGTGGAAAGA
TACCTAAAGGATCAACAGCTCCTGGGGATTTGGGGTTGCTCTGGAAAACTCATTTGCACCACTGCTGTGC
CTTGGAATGCTAGTTGGAGTAATAAATCTCTGGAACAGATTTGGAATCACACGACCTGGATGGAGTGGGA
CAGAGAAATTAACAATTACACAAGCTTAATACACTCCTTAATTGAAGAATCGCAAAACCAGCAAGAAAAG
AATGAACAAGAATTATTGGAATTAGATAAATGGGCAAGTTTGTGGAATTGGTTTAACATAACAAATTGGC
TGTGGTATATAAAATTATTCATAATGATAGTAGGAGGCTTGGTAGGTTTAAGAATAGTTTTTGCTGTACT
TTCTATAGTGAATAGAGTTAGGCAGGGATATTCACCATTATCGTTTCAGACCCACCTCCCAACCCCGAGG
GGACCCGACAGGCCCGAAGGAATAGAAGAAGAAGGTGGAGAGAGAGACAGAGACAGATCCATTCGATTAG
TGAACGGATCGGCACTGCGTGCGCCAATTCTGCAGACAAATGGCAGTATTCATCCACAATTTTAAAAGAA
AAGGGGGGATTGGGGGGTACAGTGCAGGGGAAAGAATAGTAGACATAATAGCAACAGACATACAAACTAA
AGAATTACAAAAACAAATTACAAAAATTCAAAATTTTCGGGTTTATTACAGGGACAGCAGAGATCCAGTT
TGGTTAATTAAGGATCCGAGCTCTTACGCGTGCTAGCCCAAGCACCCGGGCGCGGCGAGTAGGAGGGGGC
GCCGGCTATATATACCACTGCTCCGGAGGGCTGGGCGCGCGGGGACTATCCCGCCACCGTTGCGTCCCTA
TTTGCTCTCGCTACTTAGGTCTGTGCGCAGCACTCACCGAACTCACGGCCCGCAGCTCGAACTCACGCAA
GATCCACCGGTCGCCACCATGGTGAGCAAGGGCGAGGAGCTGTTCACCGGGGTGGTGCCCATCCTGGTCG
AGCTGGACGGCGACGTAAACGGCCACAAGTTCAGCGTGTCCGGCGAGGGCGAGGGCGATGCCACCTACGG
CAAGCTGACCCTGAAGTTCATCTGCACCACCGGCAAGCTGCCCGTGCCCTGGCCCACCCTCGTGACCACC
CTGACCTACGGCGTGCAGTGCTTCAGCCGCTACCCCGACCACATGAAGCAGCACGACTTCTTCAAGTCCG
CCATGCCCGAAGGCTACGTCCAGGAGCGCACCATCTTCTTCAAGGACGACGGCAACTACAAGACCCGCGC
CGAGGTGAAGTTCGAGGGCGACACCCTGGTGAACCGCATCGAGCTGAAGGGCATCGACTTCAAGGAGGAC
GGCAACATCCTGGGGCACAAGCTGGAGTACAACTACAACAGCCACAACGTCTATATCATGGCCGACAAGC
AGAAGAACGGCATCAAGGTGAACTTCAAGATCCGCCACAACATCGAGGACGGCAGCGTGCAGCTCGCCGA
CCACTACCAGCAGAACACCCCCATCGGCGACGGCCCCGTGCTGCTGCCCGACAACCACTACCTGAGCACC
CAGTCCGCCCTGAGCAAAGACCCCAACGAGAAGCGCGATCACATGGTCCTGCTGGAGTTCGTGACCGCCG
CCGGGATCACTCTCGGCATGGACGAGCTGTACAAGTAAAGCGGCCGCGACTCTAGATCATAATCAGCCAT
ACCACATTTGTAGAGGTTTTACTTGCTTTAAAAAACCTCCCACACCTCCCCCTGAACCTGAAACATAAAA
TGAATGCAATTGTTGTTGTTAACTTGTTTATTGCAGCTTATAATGGTTACAAATAAAGCAATAGCATCAC
AAATTTCACAAATAAAGCATTTTTTTCACTGCTTAATTAAGGGTGCAGCGGCCTCCGCGCCGGGTTTTGG
CGCCTCCCGCGGGCGCCCCCCTCCTCACGGCGAGCGCTGCCACGTCAGACGAAGGGCGCAGGAGCGTTCC
TGATCCTTCCGCCCGGACGCTCAGGACAGCGGCCCGCTGCTCATAAGACTCGGCCTTAGAACCCCAGTAT
CAGCAGAAGGACATTTTAGGACGGGACTTGGGTGACTCTAGGGCACTGGTTTTCTTTCCAGAGAGCGGAA
CAGGCGAGGAAAAGTAGTCCCTTCTCGGCGATTCTGCGGAGGGATCTCCGTGGGGCGGTGAACGCCGATG
ATTATATAAGGACGCGCCGGGTGTGGCACAGCTAGTTCCGTCGCAGCCGGGATTTGGGTCGCGGTTCTTG
TTTGTGGATCGCTGTGATCGTCACTTGGTGAGTTGCGGGCTGCTGGGCTGGCCGGGGCTTTCGTGGCCGC
CGGGCCGCTCGGTGGGACGGAAGCGTGTGGAGAGACCGCCAAGGGCTGTAGTCTGGGTCCGCGAGCAAGG
TTGCCCTGAACTGGGGGTTGGGGGGAGCGCACAAAATGGCGGCTGTTCCCGAGTCTTGAATGGAAGACGC
TTGTAAGGCGGGCTGTGAGGTCGTTGAAACAAGGTGGGGGGCATGGTGGGCGGCAAGAACCCAAGGTCTT
GAGGCCTTCGCTAATGCGGGAAAGCTCTTATTCGGGTGAGATGGGCTGGGGCACCATCTGGGGACCCTGA
CGTGAAGTTTGTCACTGACTGGAGAACTCGGGTTTGTCGTCTGGTTGCGGGGGCGGCAGTTATGCGGTGC
CGTTGGGCAGTGCACCCGTACCTTTGGGAGCGCGCGCCCTCGTCGTGTCGTGACGTCACCCGTTCTGTTG
GCTTATAATGCAGGGTGGGGCCACCTGCCGGTAGGTGTGCGGTAGGCTTTTCTCCGTCGCAGGACGCAGG
GTTCGGGCCTAGGGTAGGCTCTCCTGAATCGACAGGCGCCGGACCTCTGGTGAGGGGAGGGATAAGTGAG
GCGTCAGTTTCTTTGGTCGGTTTTATGTACCTATCTTCTTAAGTAGCTGAAGCTCCGGTTTTGAACTATG
CGCTCGGGGTTGGCGAGTGTGTTTTGTGAAGTTTTTTAGGCACCTTTTGAAATGTAATCATTTGGGTCAA
TATGTAATTTTCAGTGTTAGACTAGTAAATTGTCCGCTAAATTCTGGCCGTTTTTGGCTTTTTTGTTAGA
CGAAGCTTGGGCTGCAGGTCGACTCTAGAGGATCTATGAAAAAGCCTGAACTCACCGCGACGTCTGTCGA
GAAGTTTCTGATCGAAAAGTTCGACAGCGTCTCCGACCTGATGCAGCTCTCGGAGGGCGAAGAATCTCGT
GCTTTCAGCTTCGATGTAGGAGGGCGTGGATATGTCCTGCGGGTAAATAGCTGCGCCGATGGTTTCTACA
AAGATCGTTATGTTTATCGGCACTTTGCATCGGCCGCGCTCCCGATTCCGGAAGTGCTTGACATTGGGGA
ATTCAGCGAGAGCCTGACCTATTGCATCTCCCGCCGTGCACAGGGTGTCACGTTGCAAGACCTGCCTGAA
ACCGAACTGCCCGCTGTTCTGCAGCCGGTCGCGGAGGCCATGGATGCGATCGCTGCGGCCGATCTTAGCC
AGACGAGCGGGTTCGGCCCATTCGGACCGCAAGGAATCGGTCAATACACTACATGGCGTGATTTCATATG
CGCGATTGCTGATCCCCATGTGTATCACTGGCAAACTGTGATGGACGACACCGTCAGTGCGTCCGTCGCG
CAGGCTCTCGATGAGCTGATGCTTTGGGCCGAGGACTGCCCCGAAGTCCGGCACCTCGTGCACGCGGATT
TCGGCTCCAACAATGTCCTGACGGACAATGGCCGCATAACAGCGGTCATTGACTGGAGCGAGGCGATGTT
CGGGGATTCCCAATACGAGGTCGCCAACATCTTCTTCTGGAGGCCGTGGTTGGCTTGTATGGAGCAGCAG
ACGCGCTACTTCGAGCGGAGGCATCCGGAGCTTGCAGGATCGCCGCGGCTCCGGGCGTATATGCTCCGCA
TTGGTCTTGACCAACTCTATCAGAGCTTGGTTGACGGCAATTTCGATGATGCAGCTTGGGCGCAGGGTCG
ATGCGACGCAATCGTCCGATCCGGAGCCGGGACTGTCGGGCGTACACAAATCGCCCGCAGAAGCGCGGCC
GTCTGGACCGATGGCTGTGTAGAAGTACTCGCCGATAGTGGAAACCGACGCCCCAGCACTCGTCCGGATC
GGGAGATGGGGGAGGCTAACTGAAACACGGAAGGAGACAATACCGGAAGGAACCCGCGCTATGACGGCAA
TAAAAAGACAGAATAAAACGCACGGGTGTTGGGTCGTTTGTTCATAAACGCGGGGTTCGGTCCCAGGGCT
GGCACTCTGTCGATACCCCACCGAGACCCCATTGGGGCCAATACGCCCGCGTTTCTTCCTTTTCCCCACC
CCACCCCCCAAGTTCGGGTGAAGGCCCAGGGCTCGCAGCCAACGTCGGGGCGGCAGGCCCTGCCATAGCA
GATCCAGTTAACCTCGAGGGCGCGCCGAATTCGATATCAAGCTTATCGATAATCAACCTCTGGATTACAA
AATTTGGGGTATTCTTAACTATGTTGCTCCTTTTACGCTATGTGGATACGCTGCTTTAATGCCTTTGTAT
CATGCTATTGCTTCCCGTATGGCTTTCATTTTCTCCTCCTTGTATAAATCCTGGTTGCTGTCTCTTTATG
AGGAGTTGTGGCCCGTTGTCAGGCAACGTGGCGTGGTGTGCACTGTGTTTGCTGACGCAACCCCCACTGG
TTGGGGCATTGCCACCACCTGTCAGCTCCTTTCCGGGACTTTCGCTTTCCCCCTCCCTATTGCCACGGCG
GAACTCATCGCCGCCTGCCTTGCCCGCTGCTGGACAGGGGCTCGGCTGTTGGGCACTGACAATTCCGTGG
TGTTGTCGGGGAAATCATCGTCCTTTCCTTGGCTGCTCGCCTGTGTTGCCACCTGGATTCTGCGCGGGAC
GTCCTTCTGCTACGTCCCTTCGGCCCTCAATCCAGCGGACCTTCCTTCCCGCGGCCTGCTGCCGGCTCTG
CGGCCTCTTCCGCGTCTTCGCCTTCGCCCTCAGACGAGTCGGATCTCCCTTTGGGCCGCCTCCCCGCATC
GATACCGTCGACCTCGAGACCTAGAAAAACATGGAGCAATCACAAGTAGCAATACAGCAGCTACCAATGC
TGATTGTGCCTGGCTAGAAGCACAAGAGGAGGAGGAGGTGGGTTTTCCAGTCACACCTCAGGTACCTTTA
AGACCAATGACTTACAAGGCAGCTGTAGATCTTAGCCACTTTTTAAAAGAAAAGGGGGGACTGGAAGGGC
TAATTCACTCCCAACGAAGACAAGATATCCTTGATCTGTGGATCTACCACACACAAGGCTACTTCCCTGA
TTGGCAGAACTACACACCAGGGCCAGGGATCAGATATCCACTGACCTTTGGATGGTGCTACAAGCTAGTA
CCAGTTGAGCAAGAGAAGGTAGAAGAAGCCAATGAAGGAGAGAACACCCGCTTGTTACACCCTGTGAGCC
TGCATGGGATGGATGACCCGGAGAGAGAAGTATTAGAGTGGAGGTTTGACAGCCGCCTAGCATTTCATCA
CATGGCCCGAGAGCTGCATCCGGACTGTACTGGGTCTCTCTGGTTAGACCAGATCTGAGCCTGGGAGCTC
TCTGGCTAACTAGGGAACCCACTGCTTAAGCCTCAATAAAGCTTGCCTTGAGTGCTTCAAGTAGTGTGTG
CCCGTCTGTTGTGTGACTCTGGTAACTAGAGATCCCTCAGACCCTTTTAGTCAGTGTGGAAAATCTCTAG
CAGGGCCCGTTTAAACCCGCTGATCAGCCTCGACTGTGCCTTCTAGTTGCCAGCCATCTGTTGTTTGCCC
CTCCCCCGTGCCTTCCTTGACCCTGGAAGGTGCCACTCCCACTGTCCTTTCCTAATAAAATGAGGAAATT
GCATCGCATTGTCTGAGTAGGTGTCATTCTATTCTGGGGGGTGGGGTGGGGCAGGACAGCAAGGGGGAGG
ATTGGGAAGACAATAGCAGGCATGCTGGGGATGCGGTGGGCTCTATGGCTTCTGAGGCGGAAAGAACCAG
CTGGGGCTCTAGGGGGTATCCCC
[124 nt withheld, positions 7934-8057]
C
[91 nt withheld, positions 8059-8149]
A
[49 nt withheld, positions 8151-8199]
CCTTTGACGTTGGAGTCCACGTTCTTT
[37 nt withheld, positions 8227-8263]
ACCCTATCTCGGTCTATTCTTTTGATTTATAAGGGATTTTGCCGATTTCGGCCTATTGGTTAAAAAATGA
GCTGATTTAACAAAAATTTAACGCGAATTAATTCTGTGGAATGTGTGTCAGTTAGGGTGTGGAAAGTCCC
CAGGCTCCCCAGCAGGCAGAAGTATGCAAAGCATGCATCTCAATTAGTCAGCAACCAGGTGTGGAAAGTC
CCCAGGCTCCCCAGCAGGCAGAAGTATGCAAAGCATGCATCTCAATTAGTCAGCAACCATAGTCCCGCCC
CTAACTCCGCCCATCCCGCCCCTAACTCCGCCCAGTTCCGCCCATTCTCCGCCCCATGGCTGACTAATTT
TTTTTATTTATGCAGAGGCCGAGGCCGCCTCTGCCTCTGAGCTATTCCAGAAGTAGTGAGGAGGCTTTTT
TGGAGGCCTAGGCTTTTGCAAAAAGCTCCCGGGAGCTTGTATATCCATTTTCGGATCTGATCAGCACGTG
TTGACAATTAATCATCGGCATAGTATATCGGCATAGTATAATACGACAAGGTGAGGAACTAAACCATGGC
CAAGTTGACCAGTGCCGTTCCGGTGCTCACCGCGCGCGACGTCGCCGGAGCGGTCGAGTTCTGGACCGAC
CGGCTCGGGTTCTCCCGGGACTTCGTGGAGGACGACTTCGCCGGTGTGGTCCGGGACGACGTGACCCTGT
TCATCAGCGCGGTCCAGGACCAGGTGGTGCCGGACAACACCCTGGCCTGGGTGTGGGTGCGCGGCCTGGA
CGAGCTGTACGCCGAGTGGTCGGAGGTCGTGTCCACGAACTTCCGGGACGCCTCCGGGCCGGCCATGACC
GAGATCGGCGAGCAGCCGTGGGGGCGGGAGTTCGCCCTGCGCGACCCGGCCGGCAACTGCGTGCACTTCG
TGGCCGAGGAGCAGGACTGACACGTGCTACGAGATTTCGATTCCACCGCCGCCTTCTATGAAAGGTTGGG
CTTCGGAATCGTTTTCCGGGACGCCGGCTGGATGATCCTCCAGCGCGGGGATCTCATGCTGGAGTTCTTC
GCCCACCCCAACTTGTTTATTGCAGCTTATAATGGTTACAAATAAAGCAATAGCATCACAAATTTCACAA
ATAAAGCATTTTTTTCACTGCATTCTAGTTGTGGTTTGTCCAAACTCATCAATGTATCTTATCATGTCTG
TATACCGTCGACCTCTAGCTAGAGCTTGGCGTAATCATGGTCATAGCTGTTTCCTGTGTGAAATTGTTAT
CCGCTCACAATTCCACACAACATACGAGCCGGAAGCATAAAGTGTAAAGCCTGGGGTGCCTAATGAGTGA
GCTAACTCACATTAATTGCGTTGCGCTCACTGCCCGCTTTCCAGTCGGGAAACCTGTCGTGCCAGCTGCA
TTAATGAATCGGCCAACGCGCGGGGAGAGGCGGTTTGCGTATTGGGCGCTCTTCCGCTTCCTCGCTCACT
GACTCGCTGCGCTCGGTCGTTCGGCTGCGGCGAGCGGTATCAGCTCACTCAAAGGCGGTAATACGGTTAT
CCACAGAATCAGGGGATAACGCAGGAAAGAACATGTGAGCAAAAGGCCAGCAAAAGGCCAGGAACCGTAA
AAAGGCCGCGTTGCTGGCGTTTTTCCATAGGCTCCGCCCCCCTGACGAGCATCACAAAAATCGACGCTCA
AGTCAGAGGTGGCGAAACCCGACAGGACTATAAAGATACCAGGCGTTTCCCCCTGGAAGCTCCCTCGTGC
GCTCTCCTGTTCCGACCCTGCCGCTTACCGGATACCTGTCCGCCTTTCTCCCTTCGGGAAGCGTGGCGCT
TTCTCATAGCTCACGCTGTAGGTATCTCAGTTCGGTGTAGGTCGTTCGCTCCAAGCTGGGCTGTGTGCAC
GAACCCCCCGTTCAGCCCGACCGCTGCGCCTTATCCGGTAACTATCGTCTTGAGTCCAACCCGGTAAGAC
ACGACTTATCGCCACTGGCAGCAGCCACTGGTAACAGGATTAGCAGAGCGAGGTATGTAGGCGGTGCTAC
AGAGTTCTTGAAGTGGTGGCCTAACTACGGCTACACTAGAAGAACAGTATTTGGTATCTGCGCTCTGCTG
AAGCCAGTTACCTTCGGAAAAAGAGTTGGTAGCTCTTGATCCGGCAAACAAACCACCGCTGGTAGCGGTG
GTTTTTTTGTTTGCAAGCAGCAGATTACGCGCAGAAAAAAAGGATCTCAAGAAGATCCTTTGATCTTTTC
TACGGGGTCTGACGCTCAGTGGAACGAAAACTCACGTTAAGGGATTTTGGTCATGAGATTATCAAAAAGG
ATCTTCACCTAGATCCTTTTAAATTAAAAATGAAGTTTTAAATCAATCTAAAGTATATATGAGTAAACTT
GGTCTGACAGTTACCAATGCTTAATCAGTGAGGCACCTATCTCAGCGATCTGTCTATTTCGTTCATCCAT
AGTTGCCTGACTCCCCGTCGTGTAGATAACTACGATACGGGAGGGCTTACCATCTGGCCCCAGTGCTGCA
ATGATACCGCGAGACCCACGCTCACCGGCTCCAGATTTATCAGCAATAAACCAGCCAGCCGGAAGGGCCG
AGCGCAGAAGTGGTCCTGCAACTTTATCCGCCTCCATCCAGTCTATTAATTGTTGCCGGGAAGCTAGAGT
AAGTAGTTCGCCAGTTAATAGTTTGCGCAACGTTGTTGCCATTGCTACAGGCATCGTGGTGTCACGCTCG
TCGTTTGGTATGGCTTCATTCAGCTCCGGTTCCCAACGATCAAGGCGAGTTACATGATCCCCCATGTTGT
GCAAAAAAGCGGTTAGCTCCTTCGGTCCTCCGATCGTTGTCAGAAGTAAGTTGGCCGCAGTGTTATCACT
CATGGTTATGGCAGCACTGCATAATTCTCTTACTGTCATGCCATCCGTAAGATGCTTTTCTGTGACTGGT
GAGTACTCAACCAAGTCATTCTGAGAATAGTGTATGCGGCGACCGAGTTGCTCTTGCCCGGCGTCAATAC
GGGATAATACCGCGCCACATAGCAGAACTTTAAAAGTGCTCATCATTGGAAAACGTTCTTCGGGGCGAAA
ACTCTCAAGGATCTTACCGCTGTTGAGATCCAGTTCGATGTAACCCACTCGTGCACCCAACTGATCTTCA
GCATCTTTTACTTTCACCAGCGTTTCTGGGTGAGCAAAAACAGGAAGGCAAAATGCCGCAAAAAAGGGAA
TAAGGGCGACACGGAAATGTTGAATACTCATACTCTTCCTTTTTCAATATTATTGAAGCATTTATCAGGG
TTATTGTCTCATGAGCGGATACATATTTGAATGTATTTAGAAAAATAAACAAATAGGGGTTCCGCGCACA
TTTCCCCGAAAAGTGCCACCTGAC
Features (pLannotate 1.2.2; 36 found; start..end, strand, type, name):
     31..83      -  misc_feature   bom (fragment): basis of mobility region from pBR322
    238..617     +  enhancer       CMV enhancer: human cytomegalovirus immediate early enhancer
    618..817     +  promoter       CMV promoter: human cytomegalovirus (CMV) immediate early promoter
    835..1015    +  LTR            5' LTR (truncated): truncated 5' long terminal repeat (LTR) from HIV-1
   1062..1187    +  misc_feature   HIV-1 Ψ: packaging signal of human immunodeficiency virus type 1
   1171..1534    +  CDS            HIV-1 gag (fragment): gag protein from human immunodeficiency virus 1; gag
   1680..1913    +  misc_feature   RRE: The Rev response element (RRE) of HIV-1 allows for Rev-dependent mRNA export from the nucleus to the cytoplasm.
   2290..2390    +  CDS            Rev (fragment): human immunodeficiency virus 1 (HIV-1) Rev protein; rev; enhances nuclear export of unspliced and incompletely spliced viral mRNAs
   2440..2557    +  misc_feature   cPPT/CTS: central polypurine tract and central termination sequence of HIV-1
   2819..3538    +  CDS            EGFP: the original enhanced GFP (Yang et al., 1996) mammalian codon-optimized
   3555..3638    +  CDS            large T antigen (fragment): large T antigen from SV40 (simian virus 40)
   3661..3742    +  polyA_signal   SV40 poly(A) signal: SV40 polyadenylation signal
   3760..4971    +  promoter       UbC promoter: human ubiquitin C promoter
   4982..5004    -  misc_feature   MCS (fragment): pUC18/19 multiple cloning site
   5006..6043    +  CDS            HygR: hygromycin B phosphotransferase confers resistance to hygromycin
   6085..6133    +  polyA_signal   HSV TK poly(A) signal: herpes simplex virus thymidine kinase polyadenylation signal (Cole and Stacy, 1985)
   6327..6351    +  misc_feature   MCS (fragment): pBluescript multiple cloning site
   6351..6376    +  misc_feature   WPRE (fragment): woodchuck hepatitis virus posttranscriptional regulatory element
   6378..6927    +  misc_feature   WPRE (fragment): woodchuck hepatitis virus posttranscriptional regulatory element
   6864..7445    +  CDS            nef (fragment): NEF_HV1H2 - Experimental evidence at protein level: Swiss-Prot protein existence level 1. Extracellular Nef protein targets CD4(+) T-lymphocytes for apoptosis by interacting with CXCR4 surface receptors. From Human immunodeficiency virus type 1 group M subtype B (isolate HXB2) (HIV-1).
   7452..7632    +  LTR            5' LTR (truncated): truncated 5' long terminal repeat (LTR) from HIV-1
   7664..7888    +  polyA_signal   bGH poly(A) signal: bovine growth hormone polyadenylation signal
   7892..7913    +  promoter       SV40 promoter (fragment): SV40 enhancer and early promoter
   7934..8362    +  rep_origin     f1 ori (sequence partly withheld): f1 bacteriophage origin of replication; arrow indicates direction of (+) strand synthesis
   8376..8705    +  promoter       SV40 promoter: SV40 enhancer and early promoter
   8753..8800    +  promoter       EM7 promoter: synthetic bacterial promoter&nbsp
   8819..9193    +  CDS            BleoR: antibiotic-binding protein; Sh ble from Streptoalloteichus hindustanus; confers resistance to bleomycin, phleomycin, and Zeocin™
   9203..9328    +  CDS            ble (fragment): BLE_KLEPN - Experimental evidence at protein level: Swiss-Prot protein existence level 1. Binding protein with a strong affinity to the bleomycin family of antibiotics. Binds to CL990; an antimitotic-antibiotic compound. From Klebsiella pneumoniae.
   9323..9444    +  polyA_signal   SV40 poly(A) signal: SV40 polyadenylation signal
   9515..9537    -  protein_bind   lac operator (fragment): The lac repressor binds to the lac operator to inhibit transcription in E. coli. This inhibition can be relieved by adding lactose or isopropyl-β-D-thiogalactopyranoside (IPTG). lac repressor encoded by lacI
   9541..9571    -  promoter       lac promoter: promoter for the E. coli lac operon
   9586..9607    -  protein_bind   CAP binding site: CAP binding activates transcription in the presence of cAMP. E. coli catabolite activator protein
   9620..9712    -  CDS            lacI (fragment): lac repressor; lacI; The lac repressor binds to the lac operator to inhibit transcription in E. coli. This inhibition can be relieved by adding lactose or isopropyl-β-D-thiogalactopyranoside (IPTG).
   9895..10483   -  rep_origin     ori: high-copy-number ColE1/pMB1/pBR322/pUC origin of replication
  10654..11514   -  CDS            AmpR: β-lactamase; bla; confers resistance to ampicillin, carbenicillin, and related antibiotics
  11515..11619   -  promoter       AmpR promoter: bla
