[The description below was written by a language model from this plasmid's Addgene catalogue record and pLannotate feature annotations shown in this document.]
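Description:
FpG5 is an 11.6 kb HIV-1-based lentiviral reporter plasmid built on the FUW backbone, designed for high-throughput functional screening of DNA fragments for transcriptional regulatory activity in mammalian cells (the FIREWACh approach). It is propagated in E. coli through a high-copy ColE1/pUC-type origin with ampicillin resistance. The backbone also carries an f1 origin and an SV40/EM7-driven bleomycin/Zeocin resistance cassette lying outside the viral region.

Viral genomic RNA is transcribed from a CMV enhancer/promoter fused to a truncated 5' LTR. It includes the Ψ packaging signal with a gag fragment, the RRE for Rev-dependent nuclear export, and the cPPT/CTS. A WPRE sits ahead of the 3' LTR, which is followed by a bGH polyadenylation signal.

The transferred region holds two cassettes. In the first, a 199 bp minimal mouse FGF4 promoter, recorded in the catalogue but not annotated in the feature table, presumably occupies the gap between the cPPT and EGFP. It drives EGFP, followed by an SV40 poly(A) signal. As a minimal promoter it would be expected to give little expression on its own, so GFP fluorescence reports the activity of candidate enhancer-type elements cloned beside it; the record does not specify the cloning site. In the second cassette, the human ubiquitin C promoter constitutively expresses hygromycin B phosphotransferase with an HSV TK poly(A) signal. This allows transduced cells to be selected independently of reporter activity, so GFP-positive cells carrying active regulatory inserts can be distinguished from the rest.

The depositor notes several discrepancies between their sequence and the repository's quality-control sequencing, stated not to affect function.
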