Addgene plasmid #69443: FpG5
Purpose: lentiviral GFP reporter plasmid for high throughput functional detection of active transcriptional regulatory DNAs
Depositing lab: Lisa Dailey. Depositing organization: NYU Grossman School of Medicine. Publication: FIREWACh: high-throughput functional detection of transcriptional regulatory modules in mammalian cells. Murtha M, Tokcaer-Keskin Z, Tang Z, Strino F, Chen X, Wang Y, Xi X, Basilico C, Brown S, Bonneau R, Kluger Y, Dailey L. Nat Methods. 2014 May;11(5):559-65. doi: 10.1038/nmeth.2885. Epub 2014 Mar 23. PubMed 24658142.
Backbone
  Vector backbone: FUW
  Backbone manufacturer: Lois and Baltimore (ADDGENE # 14882)
  Backbone size w/o insert (bp): 9206
  Total vector size (bp): 11647
  Modifications to backbone: inserted minimal FGF4 promoter upstream of GFP coding sequences. Inserted human Ubiquitin promoter upstream of Hygromycin resistance gene. cloning details described in Murtha et al Nat Meth 2014
  Vector type: Mammalian Expression, Lentiviral
  Selectable markers: Hygromycin
Growth in bacteria
  Bacterial resistance: Ampicillin, 100 μg/mL
  Growth temperature: 30°C
  Growth strain: Stbl2
  Copy number: Unknown
Gene/Insert 1
  Gene/Insert name: minimal FGF4 promoter
  Species: M. musculus (mouse)
  Insert size (bp): 199
Gene/Insert 2
  Gene/Insert name: EGFP
  Insert size (bp): 720
Gene/Insert 3
  Gene/Insert name: Ubiquitin promoter
  Species: H. sapiens (human)
  Insert size (bp): 1192
Gene/Insert 4
  Gene/Insert name: Hygromycin resistance
  Insert size (bp): 1038
Terms and licenses: Academic/Nonprofit Terms; Industry Terms: Not Available to Industry
Depositor comments: Please note that several discrepancies were found between Addgene's quality control and the depositor's sequence. The depositor noted that these discrepancies do NOT affect plasmid function.
How to cite: FpG5 was a gift from Lisa Dailey (Addgene plasmid # 69443 ; http://n2t.net/addgene:69443 ; RRID:Addgene_69443)
