>Addgene plasmid #69443 | FpG5 | addgene partial sequence | sequence record 125620 | EGFP-C 5'-CATGGTCCTGCTGGAGTTCGTG-3'
GGCATGGACGAGCTGTACAAGTAAAGCGGCCGCGACTCTAGATCATAATCAGCCATACCACATTTGTAGA
GGTTTTACTTGCTTTAAAAAACCTCCCACACCTCCCCCTGAACCTGAAACATAAAATGAATGCAATTGTT
GTTGTTAACTTGTTTATTGCAGCTTATAATGGTTACAAATAAAGCAATAGCATCACAAATTTCACAAATA
AAGCATTTTTTTCACTGCTTAATTAACCCGTGTCGGCTCCAGATCTGGCCTCCGCGCCGGGTTTTGGCGC
CTCCCGCGGGCGCCCCCCTCCTCACGGCGAGCGCTGCCACGTCAGACGAAGGGCGCAGCGAGCGTCCTGA
TCCTTCCGCCCGGACGCTCAGGACAGCGGCCCGCTGCTCATAAGACTCGGCCTTAGAACCCCAGTATCAG
CAGAAGGACATTTTAGGACGGGACTTGGGTGACTCTAGGGCACTGGTTTTCTTTCCAGAGAGCGGAACAG
GCGAGGAAAAGTAGTCCCTTCTCGGCGATTCTGCGGAGGGATCTCCGTGGGGCGGTGAACGCCGATGATT
ATATAAGGACGCGCCGGGTGTGGCACAGCTAGTTCCGTCGCAGCCGGGATTTGGGTCGCGGTTCTTGTTT
GTGGATCGCTGTGATCGTCACTTGGTGAGTAGCGGGCTGCTGGGCTGGCCGGGGCTTTCGTGGCCGCCGG
GCCGCTCGGTGGGACGGAAGCGTGTGGAGAGACCGCCAAGGGCTGTAGTCTGGGTCCGCGAGCAAGGTTG
CCCTGAACTGGGGGTTGGGGGGAGCGCAGCAAAATGGCGGCTGTTCCCGAGTCTTGAATGGAAGACGCTT
GTGAGGCGGGCTGTGAGGTCGTTGAAACAAGGTGGGGGGCATGGTGGGCGGCAAGAACCCAAGGTCTTGA
GGCCTTCGCTAATGCGGGAAAGCTCTTATTCGGGTGAGATGGGCTGGGGCACCATCTGGGGACCCTGACG
TGAAGTTTG
