>Addgene plasmid #69443 | FpG5 | addgene partial sequence | sequence record 125621 | Hygro-R 5'-tatccacgccctcctacatc-3'
TCCGAGAGCTGCATCAGGTCGGAGACGCTGTCGAACTTTTCGATCAGAAACTTCTCGACAGACGTCGCGG
TGAGTTCAGGCTTTTTCATAGATCCTCTAGAGTCGACCTGCAGCCCAAGCTTCGTCTAACAAAAAAGCCA
AAAACGGCCAGAATTTAGCGGACAATTTACTAGTCTAACACTGAAAATTACATATTGACCCAAATGATTA
CATTTCAAAAGGTGCCTAAAAAACTTCACAAAACACACTCGCCAACCCCGAGCGCATAGTTCAAAACCGG
AGCTTCAGCTACTTAAGAAGATAGGTACATAAAACCGACCAAAGAAACTGACGCCTCACTTATCCCTCCC
CTCACCAGAGGTCCGGCGCCTGTCGATTCAGGAGAGCCTACCCTAGGCCCGAACCCTGCGTCCTGCGACG
GAGAAAAGCCTACCGCACACCTACCGGCAGGTGGCCCCACCCTGCATTATAAGCCAACAGAACGGGTGAC
GTCACGACACGACGAGGGCGCGCGCTCCCAAAGGTACGGGTGCACTGCCCAACGGCACCGCCATAACTGC
CGCCCCCGCAACAGACGACAAACCGAGTTCTCCAGTCAGTGACAAACTTCACGTCAGGGTCCCCAGATGG
TGCCCCAGCCCATCTCACCCGAATAAGAGCTTTCCCGCATTAGCGAAGGCCTCAAGACCTTGGGTTCTTG
CCGCCCACCATGCCCCCCACCTTGTTTCAACGACCTCACAGCCCGCCTCACAAGCGTCTTCCATTCAAGA
CTCGGGAACAGCCGCCATTTTGCTGCGCTCCCCCCAACCCCCAGTTCAGGGCAACCTTGCTCGCGGACCC
AGACTACAGCCCTTGGCGGT
